>Addgene plasmid #140107 | pDECKO_mCherry_LINC02432 | addgene full sequence | sequence record 305796 | Addgene NGS Result
TGTAGTCTTATGCAATACTCTTGTAGTCTTGCAACATGGTAACGATGAGTTAGCAACATGCCTTACAAGG
AGAGAAAAAGCACCGTGCATGCCGATTGGTGGAAGTAAGGTGGTACGATCGTGCCTTATTAGGAAGGCAA
CAGACGGGTCTGACATGGATTGGACGAACCACTGAATTGCCGCATTGCAGAGATATTGTATTTAAGTGCC
TAGCTCGATACATAAACGGGTCTCTCTGGTTAGACCAGATCTGAGCCTGGGAGCTCTCTGGCTAACTAGG
GAACCCACTGCTTAAGCCTCAATAAAGCTTGCCTTGAGTGCTTCAAGTAGTGTGTGCCCGTCTGTTGTGT
GACTCTGGTAACTAGAGATCCCTCAGACCCTTTTAGTCAGTGTGGAAAATCTCTAGCAGTGGCGCCCGAA
CAGGGACTTGAAAGCGAAAGGGAAACCAGAGGAGCTCTCTCGACGCAGGACTCGGCTTGCTGAAGCGCGC
ACGGCAAGAGGCGAGGGGCGGCGACTGGTGAGTACGCCAAAAATTTTGACTAGCGGAGGCTAGAAGGAGA
GAGATGGGTGCGAGAGCGTCAGTATTAAGCGGGGGAGAATTAGATCGCGATGGGAAAAAATTCGGTTAAG
GCCAGGGGGAAAGAAAAAATATAAATTAAAACATATAGTATGGGCAAGCAGGGAGCTAGAACGATTCGCA
GTTAATCCTGGCCTGTTAGAAACATCAGAAGGCTGTAGACAAATACTGGGACAGCTACAACCATCCCTTC
AGACAGGATCAGAAGAACTTAGATCATTATATAATACAGTAGCAACCCTCTATTGTGTGCATCAAAGGAT
AGAGATAAAAGACACCAAGGAAGCTTTAGACAAGATAGAGGAAGAGCAAAACAAAAGTAAGACCACCGCA
CAGCAAGCGGCCGCTGATCTTCAGACCTGGAGGAGGAGATATGAGGGACAATTGGAGAAGTGAATTATAT
AAATATAAAGTAGTAAAAATTGAACCATTAGGAGTAGCACCCACCAAGGCAAAGAGAAGAGTGGTGCAGA
GAGAAAAAAGAGCAGTGGGAATAGGAGCTTTGTTCCTTGGGTTCTTGGGAGCAGCAGGAAGCACTATGGG
CGCAGCGTCAATGACGCTGACGGTACAGGCCAGACAATTATTGTCTGGTATAGTGCAGCAGCAGAACAAT
TTGCTGAGGGCTATTGAGGCGCAACAGCATCTGTTGCAACTCACAGTCTGGGGCATCAAGCAGCTCCAGG
CAAGAATCCTGGCTGTGGAAAGATACCTAAAGGATCAACAGCTCCTGGGGATTTGGGGTTGCTCTGGAAA
ACTCATTTGCACCACTGCTGTGCCTTGGAATGCTAGTTGGAGTAATAAATCTCTGGAACAGATTTGGAAT
CACACGACCTGGATGGAGTGGGACAGAGAAATTAACAATTACACAAGCTTAATACACTCCTTAATTGAAG
AATCGCAAAACCAGCAAGAAAAGAATGAACAAGAATTATTGGAATTAGATAAATGGGCAAGTTTGTGGAA
TTGGTTTAACATAACAAATTGGCTGTGGTATATAAAATTATTCATAATGATAGTAGGAGGCTTGGTAGGT
TTAAGAATAGTTTTTGCTGTACTTTCTATAGTGAATAGAGTTAGGCAGGGATATTCACCATTATCGTTTC
AGACCCACCTCCCAACCCCGAGGGGACCCAGAGAGGGCCTATTTCCCATGATTCCTTCATATTTGCATAT
ACGATACAAGGCTGTTAGAGAGATAATTAGAATTAATTTGACTGTAAACACAAAGATATTAGTACAAAAT
ACGTGACGTAGAAAGTAATAATTTCTTGGGTAGTTTGCAGTTTTAAAATTATGTTTTAAAATGGACTATC
ATATGCTTACCGTAACTTGAAAGTATTTCGATTTCTTGGCTTTATATATCTTGTGGAAAGGACGAAACAC
CGGCCTTTTATAAAGATACTGAGGTTTTAGAGCTAGAAATAGCAAGTTAAAATAAGGCTAGTCCGTTATC
AACTTGAAAAAGTGGCACCGAGTCGGTGCTTTTTTGAACGCTGACGTCATCAACCCGCTCCAAGGAATCG
CGGGCCCAGTGTCACTAGGCGGGAACACCCAGCGCGCGTGCGCCCTGGCAGGAAGATGGCTGTGAGGGAC
AGGGGAGTGGCGCCCTGCAATATTTGCATGTCGCTATGTGTTCTGGGAAATCACCATAAACGTGAAATGT
CTTTGGATTTGGGAGTCTTATAAGTTCTGTATGAGACCACTCTTTCCCCCTGTAGTATACGTAATAACGT
TTTAGAGCTAGAAATAGCAAGTTAAAATAAGGCTAGTCCGTTATCAACTTGAAAAAGTGGCACCGAGTCG
GTGCTTTTTTAAGCTTGGCGTAACTAGATCTTGAGACAAATGGCAGTATTCATCCACAATTTTAAAAGAA
AAGGGGGGATTGGGGGGTACAGTGCAGGGGAAAGAATAGTAGACATAATAGCAACAGACATACAAACTAA
AGAATTACAAAAACAAATTACAAAAATTCAAAATTTTCGGGTTTATTACAGGGACAGCAGAGATCCACTT
TGGCGCCGGCTCGAGGGGGCCCGGGTGCAAAGATGGATAAAGTTTTAAACAGAGAGGAATCTTTGCAGCT
AATGGACCTTCTAGGTCTTGAAAGGAGTGGGAATTGGCTCCGGTGCCCGTCAGTGGGCAGAGCGCACATC
GCCCACAGTCCCCGAGAAGTTGGGGGGAGGGGTCGGCAATTGATCCGGTGCCTAGAGAAGGTGGCGCGGG
GTAAACTGGGAAAGTGATGTCGTGTACTGGCTCCGCCTTTTTCCCGAGGGTGGGGGAGAACCGTATATAA
GTGCAGTAGTCGCCGTGAACGTTCTTTTTCGCAACGGGTTTGCCGCCAGAACACAGGTAAGTGCCGTGTG
TGGTTCCCGCGGGCCTGGCCTCTTTACGGGTTATGGCCCTTGCGTGCCTTGAATTACTTCCACCTGGCTG
CAGTACGTGATTCTTGATCCCGAGCTTCGGGTTGGAAGTGGGTGGGAGAGTTCGAGGCCTTGCGCTTAAG
GAGCCCCTTCGCCTCGTGCTTGAGTTGAGGCCTGGCCTGGGCGCTGGGGCCGCCGCGTGCGAATCTGGTG
GCACCTTCGCGCCTGTCTCGCTGCTTTCGATAAGTCTCTAGCCATTTAAAATTTTTGATGACCTGCTGCG
ACGCTTTTTTTCTGGCAAGATAGTCTTGTAAATGCGGGCCAAGATCTGCACACTGGTATTTCGGTTTTTG
GGGCCGCGGGCGGCGACGGGGCCCGTGCGTCCCAGCGCACATGTTCGGCGAGGCGGGGCCTGCGAGCGCG
GCCACCGAGAATCGGACGGGGGTAGTCTCAAGCTGGCCGGCCTGCTCTGGTGCCTGGCCTCGCGCCGCCG
TGTATCGCCCCGCCCTGGGCGGCAAGGCTGGCCCGGTCGGCACCAGTTGCGTGAGCGGAAAGATGGCCGC
TTCCCGGCCCTGCTGCAGGGAGCTCAAAATGGAGGACGCGGCGCTCGGGAGAGCGGGCGGGTGAGTCACC
CACACAAAGGAAAAGGGCCTTTCCGTCCTCAGCCGTCGCTTCATGTGACTCCACGGAGTACCGGGCGCCG
TCCAGGCACCTCGATTAGTTCTCGAGCTTTTGGAGTACGTCGTCTTTAGGTTGGGGGGAGGGGTTTTATG
CGATGGAGTTTCCCCACACTGAGTGGGTGGAGACTGAAGTTAGGCCAGCTTGGCACTTGATGTAATTCTC
CTTGGAATTTGCCCTTTTTGAGTTTGGATCTTGGTTCATTCTCAAGCCTCAGACAGTGGTTCAAAGTTTT
TTTCTTCCATTTCAGGTGTCGTGACGTACGGCCACCATGACCGAGTACAAGCCCACGGTGCGCCTCGCCA
CCCGCGACGACGTCCCCAGGGCCGTACGCACCCTCGCCGCCGCGTTCGCCGACTACCCCGCCACGCGCCA
CACCGTCGATCCGGACCGCCACATCGAGCGGGTCACCGAGCTGCAAGAACTCTTCCTCACGCGCGTCGGG
CTCGACATCGGCAAGGTGTGGGTCGCGGACGACGGCGCCGCCGTGGCGGTCTGGACCACGCCGGAGAGCG
TCGAAGCGGGGGCGGTGTTCGCCGAGATCGGCCCGCGCATGGCCGAGTTGAGCGGTTCCCGGCTGGCCGC
GCAGCAACAGATGGAAGGCCTCCTGGCGCCGCACCGGCCCAAGGAGCCCGCGTGGTTCCTGGCCACCGTC
GGAGTCTCGCCCGACCACCAGGGCAAGGGTCTGGGCAGCGCCGTCGTGCTCCCCGGAGTGGAGGCGGCCG
AGCGCGCCGGGGTGCCCGCCTTCCTGGAGACCTCCGCGCCCCGCAACCTCCCCTTCTACGAGCGGCTCGG
CTTCACCGTCACCGCCGACGTCGAGGTGCCCGAAGGACCGCGCACCTGGTGCATGACCCGCAAGCCCGGT
GCCGGATCGGGAGAGGGCAGAGGAAGTCTGCTAACATGCGGTGACGTCGAGGAGAATCCTGGCCCACCGG
TCGCCACCATGGTGAGCAAGGGCGAGGAGGATAACATGGCCATCATCAAGGAGTTCATGCGCTTCAAGGT
GCACATGGAGGGCTCCGTGAACGGCCACGAGTTCGAGATCGAGGGCGAGGGCGAGGGCCGCCCCTACGAG
GGCACCCAGACCGCCAAGCTGAAGGTGACCAAGGGTGGCCCCCTGCCCTTCGCCTGGGACATCCTGTCCC
CTCAGTTCATGTACGGCTCCAAGGCCTACGTGAAGCACCCCGCCGACATCCCCGACTACTTGAAGCTGTC
CTTCCCCGAGGGCTTCAAGTGGGAGCGCGTGATGAACTTCGAGGACGGCGGCGTGGTGACCGTGACCCAG
GACTCCTCCCTGCAGGACGGCGAGTTCATCTACAAGGTGAAGCTGCGCGGCACCAACTTCCCCTCCGACG
GCCCCGTAATGCAGAAGAAGACCATGGGCTGGGAGGCCTCCTCCGAGCGGATGTACCCCGAGGACGGCGC
CCTGAAGGGCGAGATCAAGCAGAGGCTGAAGCTGAAGGACGGCGGCCACTACGACGCTGAGGTCAAGACC
ACCTACAAGGCCAAGAAGCCCGTGCAGCTGCCCGGCGCCTACAACGTCAACATCAAGTTGGACATCACCT
CCCACAACGAGGACTACACCATCGTGGAACAGTACGAACGCGCCGAGGGCCGCCACTCCACCGGCGGCAT
GGACGAGCTGTACAAGTAAACGCGTTAAGTCGACAATCAACCTCTGGATTACAAAATTTGTGAAAGATTG
ACTGGTATTCTTAACTATGTTGCTCCTTTTACGCTATGTGGATACGCTGCTTTAATGCCTTTGTATCATG
CTATTGCTTCCCGTATGGCTTTCATTTTCTCCTCCTTGTATAAATCCTGGTTGCTGTCTCTTTATGAGGA
GTTGTGGCCCGTTGTCAGGCAACGTGGCGTGGTGTGCACTGTGTTTGCTGACGCAACCCCCACTGGTTGG
GGCATTGCCACCACCTGTCAGCTCCTTTCCGGGACTTTCGCTTTCCCCCTCCCTATTGCCACGGCGGAAC
TCATCGCCGCCTGCCTTGCCCGCTGCTGGACAGGGGCTCGGCTGTTGGGCACTGACAATTCCGTGGTGTT
GTCGGGGAAATCATCGTCCTTTCCTTGGCTGCTCGCCTGTGTTGCCACCTGGATTCTGCGCGGGACGTCC
TTCTGCTACGTCCCTTCGGCCCTCAATCCAGCGGACCTTCCTTCCCGCGGCCTGCTGCCGGCTCTGCGGC
CTCTTCCGCGTCTTCGCCTTCGCCCTCAGACGAGTCGGATCTCCCTTTGGGCCGCCTCCCCGCGTCGACT
TTAAGACCAATGACTTACAAGGCAGCTGTAGATCTTAGCCACTTTTTAAAAGAAAAGGGGGGACTGGAAG
GGCTAATTCACTCCCAACGAAGACAAGATCTGCTTTTTGCTTGTACTGGGTCTCTCTGGTTAGACCAGAT
CTGAGCCTGGGAGCTCTCTGGCTAACTAGGGAACCCACTGCTTAAGCCTCAATAAAGCTTGCCTTGAGTG
CTTCAAGTAGTGTGTGCCCGTCTGTTGTGTGACTCTGGTAACTAGAGATCCCTCAGACCCTTTTAGTCAG
TGTGGAAAATCTCTAGCAGTACGTATAGTAGTTCATGTCATCTTATTATTCAGTATTTATAACTTGCAAA
GAAATGAATATCAGAGAGTGAGAGGAACTTGTTTATTGCAGCTTATAATGGTTACAAATAAAGCAATAGC
ATCACAAATTTCACAAATAAAGCATTTTTTTCACTGCATTCTAGTTGTGGTTTGTCCAAACTCATCAATG
TATCTTATCATGTCTGGCTCTAGCTATCCCGCCCCTAACTCCGCCCATCCCGCCCCTAACTCCGCCCAGT
TCCGCCCATTCTCCGCCCCATGGCTGACTAATTTTTTTTATTTATGCAGAGGCCGAGGCCGCCTCGGCCT
CTGAGCTATTCCAGAAGTAGTGAGGAGGCTTTTTTGGAGGCCTAGGGACGTACCCAATTCGCCCTATAGT
GAGTCGTATTACGCGCGCTCACTGGCCGTCGTTTTACAACGTCGTGACTGGGAAAACCCTGGCGTTACCC
AACTTAATCGCCTTGCAGCACATCCCCCTTTCGCCAGCTGGCGTAATAGCGAAGAGGCCCGCACCGATCG
CCCTTCCCAACAGTTGCGCAGCCTGAATGGCGAATGGG
[124 nt withheld, positions 6759-6882]
C
[91 nt withheld, positions 6884-6974]
A
[49 nt withheld, positions 6976-7024]
CCTTTGACGTTGGAGTCCACGTTCTTT
[37 nt withheld, positions 7052-7088]
ACCCTATCTCGGTCTATTCTTTTGATTTATAAGGGATTTTGCCGATTTCGGCCTATTGGTTAAAAAATGA
GCTGATTTAACAAAAATTTAACGCGAATTTTAACAAAATATTAACGCTTACAATTTAGGTGGCACTTTTC
GGGGAAATGTGCGCGGAACCCCTATTTGTTTATTTTTCTAAATACATTCAAATATGTATCCGCTCATGAG
ACAATAACCCTGATAAATGCTTCAATAATATTGAAAAAGGAAGAGTATGAGTATTCAACATTTCCGTGTC
GCCCTTATTCCCTTTTTTGCGGCATTTTGCCTTCCTGTTTTTGCTCACCCAGAAACGCTGGTGAAAGTAA
AAGATGCTGAAGATCAGTTGGGTGCACGAGTGGGTTACATCGAACTGGATCTCAACAGCGGTAAGATCCT
TGAGAGTTTTCGCCCCGAAGAACGTTTTCCAATGATGAGCACTTTTAAAGTTCTGCTATGTGGCGCGGTA
TTATCCCGTATTGACGCCGGGCAAGAGCAACTCGGTCGCCGCATACACTATTCTCAGAATGACTTGGTTG
AGTACTCACCAGTCACAGAAAAGCATCTTACGGATGGCATGACAGTAAGAGAATTATGCAGTGCTGCCAT
AACCATGAGTGATAACACTGCGGCCAACTTACTTCTGACAACGATCGGAGGACCGAAGGAGCTAACCGCT
TTTTTGCACAACATGGGGGATCATGTAACTCGCCTTGATCGTTGGGAACCGGAGCTGAATGAAGCCATAC
CAAACGACGAGCGTGACACCACGATGCCTGTAGCAATGGCAACAACGTTGCGCAAACTATTAACTGGCGA
ACTACTTACTCTAGCTTCCCGGCAACAATTAATAGACTGGATGGAGGCGGATAAAGTTGCAGGACCACTT
CTGCGCTCGGCCCTTCCGGCTGGCTGGTTTATTGCTGATAAATCTGGAGCCGGTGAGCGTGGGTCTCGCG
GTATCATTGCAGCACTGGGGCCAGATGGTAAGCCCTCCCGTATCGTAGTTATCTACACGACGGGGAGTCA
GGCAACTATGGATGAACGAAATAGACAGATCGCTGAGATAGGTGCCTCACTGATTAAGCATTGGTAACTG
TCAGACCAAGTTTACTCATATATACTTTAGATTGATTTAAAACTTCATTTTTAATTTAAAAGGATCTAGG
TGAAGATCCTTTTTGATAATCTCATGACCAAAATCCCTTAACGTGAGTTTTCGTTCCACTGAGCGTCAGA
CCCCGTAGAAAAGATCAAAGGATCTTCTTGAGATCCTTTTTTTCTGCGCGTAATCTGCTGCTTGCAAACA
AAAAAACCACCGCTACCAGCGGTGGTTTGTTTGCCGGATCAAGAGCTACCAACTCTTTTTCCGAAGGTAA
CTGGCTTCAGCAGAGCGCAGATACCAAATACTGTTCTTCTAGTGTAGCCGTAGTTAGGCCACCACTTCAA
GAACTCTGTAGCACCGCCTACATACCTCGCTCTGCTAATCCTGTTACCAGTGGCTGCTGCCAGTGGCGAT
AAGTCGTGTCTTACCGGGTTGGACTCAAGACGATAGTTACCGGATAAGGCGCAGCGGTCGGGCTGAACGG
GGGGTTCGTGCACACAGCCCAGCTTGGAGCGAACGACCTACACCGAACTGAGATACCTACAGCGTGAGCT
ATGAGAAAGCGCCACGCTTCCCGAAGGGAGAAAGGCGGACAGGTATCCGGTAAGCGGCAGGGTCGGAACA
GGAGAGCGCACGAGGGAGCTTCCAGGGGGAAACGCCTGGTATCTTTATAGTCCTGTCGGGTTTCGCCACC
TCTGACTTGAGCGTCGATTTTTGTGATGCTCGTCAGGGGGGCGGAGCCTATGGAAAAACGCCAGCAACGC
GGCCTTTTTACGGTTCCTGGCCTTTTGCTGGCCTTTTGCTCACATGTTCTTTCCTGCGTTATCCCCTGAT
TCTGTGGATAACCGTATTACCGCCTTTGAGTGAGCTGATACCGCTCGCCGCAGCCGAACGACCGAGCGCA
GCGAGTCAGTGAGCGAGGAAGCGGAAGAGCGCCCAATACGCAAACCGCCTCTCCCCGCGCGTTGGCCGAT
TCATTAATGCAGCTGGCACGACAGGTTTCCCGACTGGAAAGCGGGCAGTGAGCGCAACGCAATTAATGTG
AGTTAGCTCACTCATTAGGCACCCCAGGCTTTACACTTTATGCTTCCGGCTCGTATGTTGTGTGGAATTG
TGAGCGGATAACAATTTCACACAGGAAACAGCTATGACCATGATTACGCCAAGCGCGCAATTAACCCTCA
CTAAAGGGAACAAAAGCTGGAGCTGCAAGCTTAA
Features (pLannotate 1.2.2; 32 found; start..end, strand, type, name):
      1..227     +  promoter       RSV promoter: Rous sarcoma virus enhancer/promoter
    228..408     +  LTR            5' LTR (truncated): truncated 5' long terminal repeat (LTR) from HIV-1
    455..580     +  misc_feature   HIV-1 Ψ: packaging signal of human immunodeficiency virus type 1
    564..927     +  CDS            HIV-1 gag (fragment): gag protein from human immunodeficiency virus 1; gag
   1073..1306    +  misc_feature   RRE: The Rev response element (RRE) of HIV-1 allows for Rev-dependent mRNA export from the nucleus to the cytoplasm.
   1683..1709    +  CDS            Rev (fragment): human immunodeficiency virus 1 (HIV-1) Rev protein; rev; enhances nuclear export of unspliced and incompletely spliced viral mRNAs
   1713..1953    +  promoter       U6 promoter: RNA polymerase III promoter for human U6 snRNA
   1984..2059    +  misc_RNA       gRNA scaffold: guide RNA scaffold for the Streptococcus pyogenes CRISPR/Cas9 system
   2066..2280    +  promoter       H1 promoter: human H1 RNA promoter
   2309..2384    +  misc_RNA       gRNA scaffold: guide RNA scaffold for the Streptococcus pyogenes CRISPR/Cas9 system
   2440..2557    +  misc_feature   cPPT/CTS: central polypurine tract and central termination sequence of HIV-1
   2623..2689    +  CDS            small t antigen (fragment): SV40 (simian virus 40) small t antigen
   2715..2926    +  promoter       EF-1α core promoter: core promoter for human elongation factor EF-1α
   2927..3865    +  intron         EF-1α intron A: intron upstream of the start codon of human EF-1α
   3887..4483    +  CDS            PuroR (fragment): puromycin N-acetyltransferase; pac from Streptomyces; confers resistance to puromycin
   4559..5266    +  CDS            mCherry: mCherry is a basic (constitutively fluorescent) red fluorescent protein published in 2004, derived from Discosoma sp.. It is reported to be a very rapidly-maturing monomer with low acid sensitivity.
   5285..5873    +  misc_feature   WPRE: woodchuck hepatitis virus posttranscriptional regulatory element
   5924..5943    +  misc_feature   cPPT/CTS (fragment): central polypurine tract and central termination sequence of HIV-1
   5945..6178    +  LTR            3' LTR (ΔU3): self-inactivating 3' long terminal repeat (LTR) from HIV-1
   6256..6377    +  polyA_signal   SV40 poly(A) signal: SV40 polyadenylation signal
   6417..6552    +  rep_origin     SV40 ori: SV40 origin of replication
   6573..6591    -  promoter       T7 promoter: promoter for bacteriophage T7 RNA polymerase
   6599..6754    +  CDS            lacZα (fragment): LacZα fragment of β-galactosidase; lacZ fragment
   6759..7187    +  rep_origin     f1 ori (sequence partly withheld): f1 bacteriophage origin of replication; arrow indicates direction of (+) strand synthesis
   7240..7344    +  promoter       AmpR promoter: bla
   7345..8205    +  CDS            AmpR: β-lactamase; bla; confers resistance to ampicillin, carbenicillin, and related antibiotics
   8376..8964    +  rep_origin     ori: high-copy-number ColE1/pMB1/pBR322/pUC origin of replication
   9147..9239    +  CDS            lacI (fragment): lac repressor; lacI; The lac repressor binds to the lac operator to inhibit transcription in E. coli. This inhibition can be relieved by adding lactose or isopropyl-β-D-thiogalactopyranoside (IPTG).
   9252..9273    +  protein_bind   CAP binding site: CAP binding activates transcription in the presence of cAMP. E. coli catabolite activator protein
   9288..9318    +  promoter       lac promoter: promoter for the E. coli lac operon
   9326..9342    +  protein_bind   lac operator: The lac repressor binds to the lac operator to inhibit transcription in E. coli. This inhibition can be relieved by adding lactose or isopropyl-β-D-thiogalactopyranoside (IPTG). lac repressor encoded by lacI
   9387..9405    +  promoter       T3 promoter: promoter for bacteriophage T3 RNA polymerase
