[The description below was written by a language model from this plasmid's Addgene catalogue record and pLannotate feature annotations shown in this document.]
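Description:
pDECKO_mCherry_LINC02432 is a 9.4 kb lentiviral transfer plasmid built on the pDECKO_mCherry backbone. It delivers a pair of CRISPR guide RNAs directed against the human long non-coding RNA LINC02432. It is maintained in E. coli as a high-copy plasmid through a ColE1/pUC-type origin with ampicillin selection (AmpR), and the backbone also carries an f1 origin and an SV40 origin. The viral portion has a third-generation, self-inactivating layout. An RSV promoter fused to a truncated HIV-1 5' LTR drives the genomic RNA, followed by the Ψ packaging signal, a gag fragment, the RRE for Rev-dependent export, a cPPT/CTS, a WPRE, and a ΔU3 3' LTR with a downstream SV40 polyadenylation signal.

The insert, assembled by Gibson cloning, has the order gRNA1, scaffold, H1 promoter, gRNA2. In the vector this gives two tandem RNA polymerase III units: the human U6 promoter expresses the first guide and the H1 promoter expresses the second, each fused to its own S. pyogenes Cas9 scaffold. Expressing two guides from one provirus is generally used to cut at two nearby genomic sites and delete the intervening segment, which suits non-coding loci where small indels may have no effect, though the record does not state the target positions. No Cas9 coding sequence is annotated, so the nuclease must come from another source.

Downstream, an EF-1α core promoter with its intron A drives puromycin N-acetyltransferase followed by mCherry, so transduced cells can be selected with drug and tracked by red fluorescence. The linker between the two reading frames is not annotated. The stated purpose is validation of hits from a paired-guide CRISPR-Cas9 library screen, which examined genes and lncRNAs involved in transdifferentiation of human B cells to macrophages.
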