Addgene plasmid #140107: pDECKO_mCherry_LINC02432
Purpose: CRISPR-Cas9 library validation
Depositing lab: Roderic Guigo. Depositing organization: Centre for Genomic Regulation (CRG). Publication: Paired guide RNA CRISPR-Cas9 screening for protein-coding genes and lncRNAs involved in transdifferentiation of human B-cells to macrophages. Arnan C, Ullrich S, Pulido-Quetglas C, Nurtdinov R, Esteban A, Blanco-Fernandez J, Aparicio-Prat E, Johnson R, Perez-Lluch S, Guigo R. BMC Genomics. 2022 May 26;23(1):402. doi: 10.1186/s12864-022-08612-7. PubMed 35619054.
Backbone
  Vector backbone: pDECKO_mCherry
  Vector type: Lentiviral
  Selectable markers: Puromycin
Growth in bacteria
  Bacterial resistance: Ampicillin, 100 μg/mL
  Growth temperature: 37°C
  Growth strain: NEB Stable
  Copy number: High Copy
Gene/Insert
  Gene/Insert name: gRNA1+scaffold+H1promoter+gRNA2
  gRNA/shRNA sequence: 2 guide RNAs againsts lncRNA LINC02432
  Species: H. sapiens (human)
  Promoter: gRNA1 under U6 and gRNA2 under H1
  Cloning method: Gibson Cloning
  Sequencing primers: 5′ GTACAAAATACGTGACGTAG
Terms and licenses: Academic/Nonprofit Terms; Industry Terms: Not Available to Industry
How to cite: pDECKO_mCherry_LINC02432 was a gift from Roderic Guigo (Addgene plasmid # 140107 ; http://n2t.net/addgene:140107 ; RRID:Addgene_140107)
