>Addgene plasmid #140107 | pDECKO_mCherry_LINC02432 | depositor partial sequence | sequence record 271574 | GTACAAAATACGTGACGTAG
TGGGGTAGTTTGCAGTTTTAAATTATGTTTTAAAATGGACTATCATATGCTTACCGTAACTTGAAAGTAT
TTCGATTTCTTGGCTTTATATATCTTGTGGAAAGGACGAAACACCGGCCTTTTATAAAGATACTGAGGTT
TTAGAGCTAGAAATAGCAAGTTAAAATAAGGCTAGTCCGTTATCAACTTGAAAAAGTGGCACCGAGTCGG
TGCTTTTTTGAACGCTGACGTCATCAACCCGCTCCAAGGAATCGCGGGCCCAGTGTCACTAGGCGGGAAC
ACCCAGCGCGCGTGCGCCCTGGCAGGAAGATGGCTGTGAGGGACAGGGGAGTGGCGCCCTGCAATATTTG
CATGTCGCTATGTGTTCTGGGAAATCACCATAAACGTGAAATGTCTTTGGATTTGGGAGTCTTATAAGTT
CTGTATGAGACCACTCTTTCCCCCTGTAGTATACGTAATAACGTTTTAGAGCTAGAAATAGCAAGTTAAA
ATAAGGCTAGTCCGTTATCAACTTGAAAAAGTGGCACCGAGTCGGTGCTTTTTTAAGCTTGGCGTAACTA
GATCTTGAGACAAATGGCAGTATTCATCCACAATTTTAAAAGAAAAGGGGGGAT
